>Addgene plasmid #87976 | pLJC2-UMPS (Y37A, R155A)-3xFLAG | addgene full sequence | sequence record 176307 | Addgene NGS Result
GTGATGCGGTTTTGGCAGTACATCAATGGGCGTGGATAGCGGTTTGACTCACGGGGATTTCCAAGTCTCC
ACCCCATTGACGTCAATGGGAGTTTGTTTTGGCACCAAAATCAACGGGACTTTCCAAAATGTCGTAACAA
CTCCGCCCCATTGACGCAAATGGGCGGTAGGCGTGTACGGTGGGAGGTCTATATAAGCAGAGCTGGTTTA
GTGAACCGTCAGATCCGCTAGCGCTACCGGTTTAATTAACGCGACAATGGCGGTCGCTCGTGCAGCTTTG
GGGCCATTGGTGACGGGTCTGTACGACGTGCAGGCTTTCAAGTTTGGGGACTTCGTGCTGAAGAGCGGGC
TTTCCTCCCCCATCGCCATCGATCTGCGGGGCATCGTGTCTCGACCGCGTCTTCTGAGTCAGGTTGCAGA
TATTTTATTCCAAACTGCCCAAAATGCAGGCATCAGTTTTGACACCGTGTGTGGAGTGCCTTATACAGCT
TTGCCATTGGCTACAGTTATCTGTTCAACCAATCAAATTCCAATGCTTATTAGAAGGAAAGAAACAAAGG
ATTATGGAACTAAGCGTCTTGTAGAAGGAACTATTAATCCAGGAGAAACCTGTTTAATCATTGAAGATGT
TGTCACCAGTGGATCTAGTGTTTTGGAAACTGTTGAGGTTCTTCAGAAGGAGGGCTTGAAGGTCACTGAT
GCCATAGTGCTGTTGGACGCCGAGCAGGGAGGCAAGGACAAGTTGCAGGCGCACGGGATCCGCCTCCACT
CAGTGTGTACATTGTCCAAAATGCTGGAGATTCTCGAGCAGCAGAAAAAAGTTGATGCTGAGACAGTTGG
GAGAGTGAAGAGGTTTATTCAGGAGAATGTCTTTGTGGCAGCGAATCATAATGGTTCTCCCCTTTCTATA
AAGGAAGCACCCAAAGAACTCAGCTTCGGTGCACGTGCAGAGCTGCCCAGGATCCACCCAGTTGCATCGA
AGCTTCTCAGGCTTATGCAAAAGAAGGAGACCAATCTGTGTCTATCTGCTGATGTTTCACTGGCCAGAGA
GCTGTTGCAGCTAGCAGATGCTTTAGGACCTAGTATCTGCATGCTGAAGACTCATGTAGATATTTTGAAT
GATTTTACTCTGGATGTGATGAAGGAGTTGATAACTCTGGCAAAATGCCATGAGTTCTTGATATTTGAAG
ACCGGAAGTTTGCAGATATAGGAAACACAGTGAAAAAGCAGTATGAAGGAGGTATCTTTAAAATAGCTTC
CTGGGCAGATCTAGTAAATGCTCACGTGGTGCCAGGCTCAGGAGTTGTGAAAGGCCTGCAAGAAGTGGGC
CTGCCTTTGCATCGGGGGTGCCTCCTTATTGCGGAAATGAGCTCCACCGGCTCCCTGGCCACTGGGGACT
ACACTAGAGCAGCGGTTAGAATGGCTGAGGAGCACTCTGAATTTGTTGTTGGTTTTATTTCTGGCTCCCG
AGTAAGCATGAAACCAGAATTTCTTCACTTGACTCCAGGAGTTCAGTTGGAAGCAGGAGGAGATAATCTT
GGCCAACAGTACAATAGCCCACAAGAAGTTATTGGCAAACGAGGTTCCGATATCATCATTGTAGGTCGTG
GCATAATCTCAGCAGCTGATCGTCTGGAAGCAGCAGAGATGTACAGAAAAGCTGCTTGGGAAGCGTATTT
GAGTAGACTTGGTGTTGGAGGCAGCGCGGCCGCAGGCGACTACAAAGACCATGACGGTGATTATAAAGAT
CATGACATTGATTACAAGGATGACGATGACAAGTAATAAGAATTCTCGACCTCGAGACAAATGGCAGTAT
TCATCCACAATTTTAAAAGAAAAGGGGGGATTGGGGGGTACAGTGCAGGGGAAAGAATAGTAGACATAAT
AGCAACAGACATACAAACTAAAGAATTACAAAAACAAATTACAAAAATTCAAAATTTTCGGGTTTATTAC
AGGGACAGCAGAGATCCACTTTGGCCGCGGCTCGAGGGGGTTGGGGTTGCGCCTTTTCCAAGGCAGCCCT
GGGTTTGCGCAGGGACGCGGCTGCTCTGGGCGTGGTTCCGGGAAACGCAGCGGCGCCGACCCTGGGTCTC
GCACATTCTTCACGTCCGTTCGCAGCGTCACCCGGATCTTCGCCGCTACCCTTGTGGGCCCCCCGGCGAC
GCTTCCTGCTCCGCCCCTAAGTCGGGAAGGTTCCTTGCGGTTCGCGGCGTGCCGGACGTGACAAACGGAA
GCCGCACGTCTCACTAGTACCCTCGCAGACGGACAGCGCCAGGGAGCAATGGCAGCGCGCCGACCGCGAT
GGGCTGTGGCCAATAGCGGCTGCTCAGCAGGGCGCGCCGAGAGCAGCGGCCGGGAAGGGGCGGTGCGGGA
GGCGGGGTGTGGGGCGGTAGTGTGGGCCCTGTTCCTGCCCGCGCGGTGTTCCGCATTCTGCAAGCCTCCG
GAGCGCACGTCGGCAGTCGGCTCCCTCGTTGACCGAATCACCGACCTCTCTCCCCAGGGGGATCCACCGG
AGCTTACCATGACCGAGTACAAGCCCACGGTGCGCCTCGCCACCCGCGACGACGTCCCCAGGGCCGTACG
CACCCTCGCCGCCGCGTTCGCCGACTACCCCGCCACGCGCCACACCGTCGATCCGGACCGCCACATCGAG
CGGGTCACCGAGCTGCAAGAACTCTTCCTCACGCGCGTCGGGCTCGACATCGGCAAGGTGTGGGTCGCGG
ACGACGGCGCCGCGGTGGCGGTCTGGACCACGCCGGAGAGCGTCGAAGCGGGGGCGGTGTTCGCCGAGAT
CGGCCCGCGCATGGCCGAGTTGAGCGGTTCCCGGCTGGCCGCGCAGCAACAGATGGAAGGCCTCCTGGCG
CCGCACCGGCCCAAGGAGCCCGCGTGGTTCCTGGCCACCGTCGGCGTCTCGCCCGACCACCAGGGCAAGG
GTCTGGGCAGCGCCGTCGTGCTCCCCGGAGTGGAGGCGGCCGAGCGCGCCGGGGTGCCCGCCTTCCTGGA
GACCTCCGCGCCCCGCAACCTCCCCTTCTACGAGCGGCTCGGCTTCACCGTCACCGCCGACGTCGAGGTG
CCCGAAGGACCGCGCACCTGGTGCATGACCCGCAAGCCCGGTGCCTGACGCCCGCCCCACGACCCGCAGC
GCCCGACCGAAAGGAGCGCACGACCCCATGCATCGGTACCTTTAAGACCAATGACTTACAAGGCAGCTGT
AGATCTTAGCCACTTTTTAAAAGAAAAGGGGGGACTGGAAGGGCTAATTCACTCCCAACGAAGACAAGAT
CTGCTTTTTGCTTGTACTGGGTCTCTCTGGTTAGACCAGATCTGAGCCTGGGAGCTCTCTGGCTAACTAG
GGAACCCACTGCTTAAGCCTCAATAAAGCTTGCCTTGAGTGCTTCAAGTAGTGTGTGCCCGTCTGTTGTG
TGACTCTGGTAACTAGAGATCCCTCAGACCCTTTTAGTCAGTGTGGAAAATCTCTAGCAGTAGTAGTTCA
TGTCATCTTATTATTCAGTATTTATAACTTGCAAAGAAATGAATATCAGAGAGTGAGAGGAACTTGTTTA
TTGCAGCTTATAATGGTTACAAATAAAGCAATAGCATCACAAATTTCACAAATAAAGCATTTTTTTCACT
GCATTCTAGTTGTGGTTTGTCCAAACTCATCAATGTATCTTATCATGTCTGGCTCTAGCTATCCCGCCCC
TAACTCCGCCCATCCCGCCCCTAACTCCGCCCAGTTCCGCCCATTCTCCGCCCCATGGCTGACTAATTTT
TTTTATTTATGCAGAGGCCGAGGCCGCCTCGGCCTCTGAGCTATTCCAGAAGTAGTGAGGAGGCTTTTTT
GGAGGCCTAGGGACGTACCCAATTCGCCCTATAGTGAGTCGTATTACGCGCGCTCACTGGCCGTCGTTTT
ACAACGTCGTGACTGGGAAAACCCTGGCGTTACCCAACTTAATCGCCTTGCAGCACATCCCCCTTTCGCC
AGCTGGCGTAATAGCGAAGAGGCCCGCACCGATCGCCCTTCCCAACAGTTGCGCAGCCTGAATGGCGAAT
GGG
[124 nt withheld, positions 4064-4187]
C
[91 nt withheld, positions 4189-4279]
A
[49 nt withheld, positions 4281-4329]
CCTTTGACGTTGGAGTCCACGTTCTTT
[37 nt withheld, positions 4357-4393]
ACCCTATCTCGGTCTATTCTTTTGATTTATAAGGGATTTTGCCGATTTCGGCCTATTGGTTAAAAAATGA
GCTGATTTAACAAAAATTTAACGCGAATTTTAACAAAATATTAACGCTTACAATTTAGGTGGCACTTTTC
GGGGAAATGTGCGCGGAACCCCTATTTGTTTATTTTTCTAAATACATTCAAATATGTATCCGCTCATGAG
ACAATAACCCTGATAAATGCTTCAATAATATTGAAAAAGGAAGAGTATGAGTATTCAACATTTCCGTGTC
GCCCTTATTCCCTTTTTTGCGGCATTTTGCCTTCCTGTTTTTGCTCACCCAGAAACGCTGGTGAAAGTAA
AAGATGCTGAAGATCAGTTGGGTGCACGAGTGGGTTACATCGAACTGGATCTCAACAGCGGTAAGATCCT
TGAGAGTTTTCGCCCCGAAGAACGTTTTCCAATGATGAGCACTTTTAAAGTTCTGCTATGTGGCGCGGTA
TTATCCCGTATTGACGCCGGGCAAGAGCAACTCGGTCGCCGCATACACTATTCTCAGAATGACTTGGTTG
AGTACTCACCAGTCACAGAAAAGCATCTTACGGATGGCATGACAGTAAGAGAATTATGCAGTGCTGCCAT
AACCATGAGTGATAACACTGCGGCCAACTTACTTCTGACAACGATCGGAGGACCGAAGGAGCTAACCGCT
TTTTTGCACAACATGGGGGATCATGTAACTCGCCTTGATCGTTGGGAACCGGAGCTGAATGAAGCCATAC
CAAACGACGAGCGTGACACCACGATGCCTGTAGCAATGGCAACAACGTTGCGCAAACTATTAACTGGCGA
ACTACTTACTCTAGCTTCCCGGCAACAATTAATAGACTGGATGGAGGCGGATAAAGTTGCAGGACCACTT
CTGCGCTCGGCCCTTCCGGCTGGCTGGTTTATTGCTGATAAATCTGGAGCCGGTGAGCGTGGGTCTCGCG
GTATCATTGCAGCACTGGGGCCAGATGGTAAGCCCTCCCGTATCGTAGTTATCTACACGACGGGGAGTCA
GGCAACTATGGATGAACGAAATAGACAGATCGCTGAGATAGGTGCCTCACTGATTAAGCATTGGTAACTG
TCAGACCAAGTTTACTCATATATACTTTAGATTGATTTAAAACTTCATTTTTAATTTAAAAGGATCTAGG
TGAAGATCCTTTTTGATAATCTCATGACCAAAATCCCTTAACGTGAGTTTTCGTTCCACTGAGCGTCAGA
CCCCGTAGAAAAGATCAAAGGATCTTCTTGAGATCCTTTTTTTCTGCGCGTAATCTGCTGCTTGCAAACA
AAAAAACCACCGCTACCAGCGGTGGTTTGTTTGCCGGATCAAGAGCTACCAACTCTTTTTCCGAAGGTAA
CTGGCTTCAGCAGAGCGCAGATACCAAATACTGTTCTTCTAGTGTAGCCGTAGTTAGGCCACCACTTCAA
GAACTCTGTAGCACCGCCTACATACCTCGCTCTGCTAATCCTGTTACCAGTGGCTGCTGCCAGTGGCGAT
AAGTCGTGTCTTACCGGGTTGGACTCAAGACGATAGTTACCGGATAAGGCGCAGCGGTCGGGCTGAACGG
GGGGTTCGTGCACACAGCCCAGCTTGGAGCGAACGACCTACACCGAACTGAGATACCTACAGCGTGAGCT
ATGAGAAAGCGCCACGCTTCCCGAAGGGAGAAAGGCGGACAGGTATCCGGTAAGCGGCAGGGTCGGAACA
GGAGAGCGCACGAGGGAGCTTCCAGGGGGAAACGCCTGGTATCTTTATAGTCCTGTCGGGTTTCGCCACC
TCTGACTTGAGCGTCGATTTTTGTGATGCTCGTCAGGGGGGCGGAGCCTATGGAAAAACGCCAGCAACGC
GGCCTTTTTACGGTTCCTGGCCTTTTGCTGGCCTTTTGCTCACATGTTCTTTCCTGCGTTATCCCCTGAT
TCTGTGGATAACCGTATTACCGCCTTTGAGTGAGCTGATACCGCTCGCCGCAGCCGAACGACCGAGCGCA
GCGAGTCAGTGAGCGAGGAAGCGGAAGAGCGCCCAATACGCAAACCGCCTCTCCCCGCGCGTTGGCCGAT
TCATTAATGCAGCTGGCACGACAGGTTTCCCGACTGGAAAGCGGGCAGTGAGCGCAACGCAATTAATGTG
AGTTAGCTCACTCATTAGGCACCCCAGGCTTTACACTTTATGCTTCCGGCTCGTATGTTGTGTGGAATTG
TGAGCGGATAACAATTTCACACAGGAAACAGCTATGACCATGATTACGCCAAGCGCGCAATTAACCCTCA
CTAAAGGGAACAAAAGCTGGAGCTGCAAGCTTAATGTAGTCTTATGCAATACTCTTGTAGTCTTGCAACA
TGGTAACGATGAGTTAGCAACATGCCTTACAAGGAGAGAAAAAGCACCGTGCATGCCGATTGGTGGAAGT
AAGGTGGTACGATCGTGCCTTATTAGGAAGGCAACAGACGGGTCTGACATGGATTGGACGAACCACTGAA
TTGCCGCATTGCAGAGATATTGTATTTAAGTGCCTAGCTCGATACATAAACGGGTCTCTCTGGTTAGACC
AGATCTGAGCCTGGGAGCTCTCTGGCTAACTAGGGAACCCACTGCTTAAGCCTCAATAAAGCTTGCCTTG
AGTGCTTCAAGTAGTGTGTGCCCGTCTGTTGTGTGACTCTGGTAACTAGAGATCCCTCAGACCCTTTTAG
TCAGTGTGGAAAATCTCTAGCAGTGGCGCCCGAACAGGGACTTGAAAGCGAAAGGGAAACCAGAGGAGCT
CTCTCGACGCAGGACTCGGCTTGCTGAAGCGCGCACGGCAAGAGGCGAGGGGCGGCGACTGGTGAGTACG
CCAAAAATTTTGACTAGCGGAGGCTAGAAGGAGAGAGATGGGTGCGAGAGCGTCAGTATTAAGCGGGGGA
GAATTAGATCGCGATGGGAAAAAATTCGGTTAAGGCCAGGGGGAAAGAAAAAATATAAATTAAAACATAT
AGTATGGGCAAGCAGGGAGCTAGAACGATTCGCAGTTAATCCTGGCCTGTTAGAAACATCAGAAGGCTGT
AGACAAATACTGGGACAGCTACAACCATCCCTTCAGACAGGATCAGAAGAACTTAGATCATTATATAATA
CAGTAGCAACCCTCTATTGTGTGCATCAAAGGATAGAGATAAAAGACACCAAGGAAGCTTTAGACAAGAT
AGAGGAAGAGCAAAACAAAAGTAAGACCACCGCACAGCAAGCAGCAGCTGATCTTCAGACCTGGAGGAGG
AGATATGAGGGACAATTGGAGAAGTGAATTATATAAATATAAAGTAGTAAAAATTGAACCATTAGGAGTA
GCACCCACCAAGGCAAAGAGAAGAGTGGTGCAGAGAGAAAAAAGAGCAGTGGGAATAGGAGCTTTGTTCC
TTGGGTTCTTGGGAGCAGCAGGAAGCACTATGGGCGCAGCGTCAATGACGCTGACGGTACAGGCCAGACA
ATTATTGTCTGGTATAGTGCAGCAGCAGAACAATTTGCTGAGGGCTATTGAGGCGCAACAGCATCTGTTG
CAACTCACAGTCTGGGGCATCAAGCAGCTCCAGGCAAGAATCCTGGCTGTGGAAAGATACCTAAAGGATC
AACAGCTCCTGGGGATTTGGGGTTGCTCTGGAAAACTCATTTGCACCACTGCTGTGCCTTGGAATGCTAG
TTGGAGTAATAAATCTCTGGAACAGATTTGGAATCACACGACCTGGATGGAGTGGGACAGAGAAATTAAC
AATTACACAAGCTTAATACACTCCTTAATTGAAGAATCGCAAAACCAGCAAGAAAAGAATGAACAAGAAT
TATTGGAATTAGATAAATGGGCAAGTTTGTGGAATTGGTTTAACATAACAAATTGGCTGTGGTATATAAA
ATTATTCATAATGATAGTAGGAGGCTTGGTAGGTTTAAGAATAGTTTTTGCTGTACTTTCTATAGTGAAT
AGAGTTAGGCAGGGATATTCACCATTATCGTTTCAGACCCACCTCCCAACCCCGAGGGGACCCGACAGGC
CCGAAGGAATAGAAGAAGAAGGTGGAGAGAGAGACAGAGACAGATCCATTCGATTAGTGAACGGATCTCG
ACGGTATCGATCACGAGACTAGCCTCGAGCAGCAGCCCCCTTCACCGAGGGCCTATTTCCCATGATTCCT
TCATATTTGCATATACGATACAAGGCTGTTAGAGAGATAATTGGAATTAATTTGACTGTAAACACAAAGA
TATTAGTACAAAATACGTGACGTAGAAAGTAATAATTTCTTGGGTAGTTTGCAGTTTTAAAATTATGTTT
TAAAATGGACTATCATATGCCAAGTACGCCCCCTATTGACGTCAATGACGGTAAATGGCCCGCCTGGCAT
TATGCCCAGTACATGACCTTATGGGACTTTCCTACTTGGCAGTACATCTACGTATTAGTCATCGCTATTA
CCATG
Features (pLannotate 1.2.2; 29 found; start..end, strand, type, name):
      1..204     +  promoter       CMV promoter: human cytomegalovirus (CMV) immediate early promoter
    257..1696    +  CDS            UMPS: UMPS_HUMAN - Experimental evidence at protein level: Swiss-Prot protein existence level 1. From Homo sapiens (Human).
   1718..1783    +  CDS            3xFLAG: three tandem FLAG® epitope tags, followed by an enterokinase cleavage site
   1831..1948    +  misc_feature   cPPT/CTS: central polypurine tract and central termination sequence of HIV-1
   1997..2507    +  promoter       hPGK promoter: human phosphoglycerate kinase 1 promoter
   2529..3128    +  CDS            PuroR: puromycin N-acetyltransferase; pac from Streptomyces alboniger; confers resistance to puromycin
   3171..3254    +  CDS            nef (fragment): NEF_HV1Z2 - Experimental evidence at protein level: Swiss-Prot protein existence level 1. Extracellular Nef protein targets CD4(+) T-lymphocytes for apoptosis by interacting with CXCR4 surface receptors. From Human immunodeficiency virus type 1 group M subtype D (isolate Z2/CDC-Z34) (HIV-1).
   3256..3489    +  LTR            3' LTR (ΔU3): self-inactivating 3' long terminal repeat (LTR) from HIV-1
   3561..3682    +  polyA_signal   SV40 poly(A) signal: SV40 polyadenylation signal
   3722..3857    +  rep_origin     SV40 ori: SV40 origin of replication
   3878..3896    -  promoter       T7 promoter: promoter for bacteriophage T7 RNA polymerase
   3904..4059    +  CDS            lacZα (fragment): LacZα fragment of β-galactosidase; lacZ fragment
   4064..4492    +  rep_origin     f1 ori (sequence partly withheld): f1 bacteriophage origin of replication; arrow indicates direction of (+) strand synthesis
   4545..4649    +  promoter       AmpR promoter: bla
   4650..5510    +  CDS            AmpR: β-lactamase; bla; confers resistance to ampicillin, carbenicillin, and related antibiotics
   5681..6269    +  rep_origin     ori: high-copy-number ColE1/pMB1/pBR322/pUC origin of replication
   6452..6544    +  CDS            lacI (fragment): lac repressor; lacI; The lac repressor binds to the lac operator to inhibit transcription in E. coli. This inhibition can be relieved by adding lactose or isopropyl-β-D-thiogalactopyranoside (IPTG).
   6557..6578    +  protein_bind   CAP binding site: CAP binding activates transcription in the presence of cAMP. E. coli catabolite activator protein
   6593..6623    +  promoter       lac promoter: promoter for the E. coli lac operon
   6631..6647    +  protein_bind   lac operator: The lac repressor binds to the lac operator to inhibit transcription in E. coli. This inhibition can be relieved by adding lactose or isopropyl-β-D-thiogalactopyranoside (IPTG). lac repressor encoded by lacI
   6692..6710    +  promoter       T3 promoter: promoter for bacteriophage T3 RNA polymerase
   6738..6964    +  promoter       RSV promoter: Rous sarcoma virus enhancer/promoter
   6965..7145    +  LTR            5' LTR (truncated): truncated 5' long terminal repeat (LTR) from HIV-1
   7192..7317    +  misc_feature   HIV-1 Ψ: packaging signal of human immunodeficiency virus type 1
   7301..7664    +  CDS            HIV-1 gag (fragment): gag protein from human immunodeficiency virus 1; gag
   7810..8043    +  misc_feature   RRE: The Rev response element (RRE) of HIV-1 allows for Rev-dependent mRNA export from the nucleus to the cytoplasm.
   8420..8520    +  CDS            Rev (fragment): human immunodeficiency virus 1 (HIV-1) Rev protein; rev; enhances nuclear export of unspliced and incompletely spliced viral mRNAs
   8570..8753    +  promoter       U6 promoter (fragment): RNA polymerase III promoter for human U6 snRNA
   8744..8878    +  enhancer       CMV enhancer (fragment): human cytomegalovirus immediate early enhancer; contains an 18-bp deletion relative to the standard CMV enhancer
