[The description below was written by a language model from this plasmid's Addgene catalogue record and pLannotate feature annotations shown in this document.]
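Description:
pLJC2-UMPS (Y37A, R155A)-3xFLAG is a lentiviral transfer plasmid built on the pLJC2 backbone for expressing a double point mutant of human UMP synthase (UMPS, also known as OPRT) in mammalian cells. It is maintained in E. coli through a high-copy ColE1/pUC-type origin and an ampicillin resistance gene. The backbone also carries an f1 origin, an SV40 origin and leftover cloning-vector elements (lac promoter/operator, lacZα and lacI fragments, T7 and T3 promoters) that play no role in the payload.

The viral portion has a third-generation, self-inactivating layout. An RSV promoter drives a truncated HIV-1 5' LTR, followed by the Ψ packaging signal with a partial gag sequence and the Rev response element, which allows Rev-dependent nuclear export of the genomic RNA. The ΔU3 3' LTR is followed by an SV40 polyadenylation signal, and its deletion leaves the integrated provirus without LTR promoter activity. Within the provirus, a CMV enhancer/promoter, which spans the numbering origin of the circular record and sits just downstream of a residual U6 promoter fragment, drives the UMPS open reading frame carrying the Y37A and R155A substitutions. The coding sequence was cloned between PacI and NotI sites and is fused at its C terminus to a 3xFLAG epitope for detection or immunoprecipitation. Downstream lie a cPPT/CTS element, which aids nuclear import of the viral genome, and a human PGK promoter driving puromycin N-acetyltransferase, so that transduced cells can be selected with puromycin.

The stated purpose is simply expression of this UMPS mutant in mammalian cells, by transfection or by stable lentiviral transduction. The record does not state the functional effect of the two substitutions, though the associated publication concerns uric acid as an endogenous inhibitor of UMP synthase.
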