Addgene plasmid #87976: pLJC2-UMPS (Y37A, R155A)-3xFLAG
Purpose: Expression of UMPS (Y37A, R155A) in mammalian cells
Depositing lab: David Sabatini. Depositing organization: Whitehead Institute for Biomedical Research. Publication: Physiologic Medium Rewires Cellular Metabolism and Reveals Uric Acid as an Endogenous Inhibitor of UMP Synthase. Cantor JR, Abu-Remaileh M, Kanarek N, Freinkman E, Gao X, Louissaint A Jr, Lewis CA, Sabatini DM. Cell. 2017 Apr 6;169(2):258-272.e17. doi: 10.1016/j.cell.2017.03.023. PubMed 28388410.
Backbone
  Vector backbone: pLJC2
  Vector type: Mammalian Expression, Lentiviral
Growth in bacteria
  Bacterial resistance: Ampicillin, 100 μg/mL
  Growth temperature: 37°C
  Growth strain: NEB Stable
  Copy number: Unknown
Gene/Insert
  Gene/Insert name: UMPS (Y37A, R155A)
  Species: H. sapiens (human)
  Mutation: Y37A, R155A
  Entrez Gene: UMPS (a.k.a. OPRT)
  Promoter: CMV
  Tag / fusion protein: 3xFLAG (C terminal on insert)
  Cloning method: Restriction Enzyme; 5′ cloning site PacI (unknown if destroyed); 3′ cloning site NotI (unknown if destroyed)
  Sequencing primers: 5′ TGTACGGTGGGAGGTCTATATAAG; 3′ CCCTTTTCTTTTAAAATTGTGGATGAATACTGCC
Terms and licenses: Academic/Nonprofit Terms; Industry Terms: Not Available to Industry
How to cite: pLJC2-UMPS (Y37A, R155A)-3xFLAG was a gift from David Sabatini (Addgene plasmid # 87976 ; http://n2t.net/addgene:87976 ; RRID:Addgene_87976)
